>Addgene plasmid #47944 | pMB62 | depositor full sequence | sequence record 68804 | pMB62 sequence 9255 bps
GCAAGGCGATTAAGTTGGGTAACGCCAGGGTTTTCCCAGTCACGACGTTGTAAAACGACGGCCAGTGAAT
TGTAATACGACTCACTATAGGGCGAATTGGGTACCGGGCCCCCCCTCGAGGTCGACGCACCTTTGGTCTT
TTATTGTCAACTTCCATTGGTTCTTCCATTGTTTCTGTTAAATTAATGAATTTTTCATAAAATAAAGACA
TTATACAATATAAAAATGAAGAATTTATTGAAAATAAACTGCCAGAGAGAAAAAGTATGCAACACTCCCG
CCGAGAGTGTTTGAAATGGTGTACGGTACATTTTCGTGCTAGGAGTTAGATGTGCAGGCAGCAACGAGAG
GGGGAGAGATTTTTTTGGGCCTTGTGAAATTAACGTGAGTTTTCTGGTCATCTGACTAATCATGTTGGTT
TTTTGTTGGTTTATTTTGTTTTTATCTTTGTTTTTATCCAGATTAGGAAATTTAAATTTTATGAATTTAT
AATGAGGTCAAACATTCAGTCCCAGCGTTTTTCCTGTTCTCACTGTTTAGTCGAATTTTTATTTTAGGCT
TTCAACAAATGTTCTAACTGTCTTATTTGTGACCTCACTTTTTATATTTTTTTAATTTTTAAAAATATTA
GAAGTTTCTAGGATAATTTTTTCGACTTTTATTCTCTCTACCGTCCGCACTCTTCTTACTTTTAAATTAA
ATTGTTTTTTTTTCAGTTGGGAAACACTTTGCTCATCTAGAAAAAAATGGACTACAAGGACCACGACGGA
GACTACAAGGACCACGACATCGACTACAAGGACGACGACGACAAGATGGCCCCAAAGAAGAAGCGTAAGG
TCGGAATCCACGGAGTCCCAGCCGCCGACAAGAAGTACTCCATCGGACTCGACATCGGAACCAACTCCGT
CGGATGGGCCGTCATCACCGACGAGTACAAGGTCCCATCCAAGAAGTTCAAGGTCCTCGGAAACACCGAC
CGTCACTCCATCAAGAAGAACCTCATCGGAGCCCTCCTCTTCGACTCCGGAGAGACCGCCGAGGCCACCC
GTCTCAAGCGTACCGCCCGTCGTCGTTACACCCGTCGTAAGAACCGTATCTGCTACCTCCAAGAGATCTT
CTCCAACGAGATGGCCAAGGTCGACGACTCCTTCTTCCACCGTCTCGAGGAGTCCTTCCTCGTCGAGGAG
GACAAGAAGCACGAGCGTCACCCAATCTTCGGAAACATCGTCGACGAGGTCGCCTACCACGAGAAGTACC
CAACCATCTACCACCTCCGTAAGAAGCTCGTCGACTCCACCGACAAGGCCGACCTCCGTCTCATCTACCT
CGCCCTCGCCCACATGATCAAGTTCCGTGGACACTTCCTCATCGAGGGAGACCTCAACCCAGACAACTCC
GACGTCGACAAGCTCTTCATCCAACTCGTCCAAACCTACAACCAACTCTTCGAGGAGAACCCAATCAACG
CCTCCGGAGTCGACGCCAAGGCCATCCTCTCCGCCCGTCTCTCCAAGTCCCGTCGTCTCGAGAACCTCAT
CGCCCAACTCCCAGGAGAGAAGAAGAACGGACTCTTCGGAAACCTCATCGCCCTCTCCCTCGGACTCACC
CCAAACTTCAAGTCCAACTTCGACCTCGCCGAGGACGCCAAGCTCCAACTCTCCAAGGACACCTACGACG
ACGACCTCGACAACCTCCTCGCCCAAATCGGAGACCAATACGCCGACCTCTTCCTCGCCGCCAAGAACCT
CTCCGACGCCATCCTCCTCTCCGACATCCTCCGTGTCAACACCGAGATCACCAAGGCCCCACTCTCCGCC
TCCATGATCAAGCGTTACGACGAGCACCACCAAGACCTCACCCTCCTCAAGGCCCTCGTCCGTCAACAAC
TCCCAGAGAAGTACAAGGTAAGTTTAAACATATATATACTAACTAACCCTGATTATTTAAATTTTCAGGA
GATCTTCTTCGACCAATCCAAGAACGGATACGCCGGATACATCGACGGAGGAGCCTCCCAAGAGGAGTTC
TACAAGTTCATCAAGCCAATCCTCGAGAAGATGGACGGAACCGAGGAGCTCCTCGTCAAGCTCAACCGTG
AGGACCTCCTCCGTAAGCAACGTACCTTCGACAACGGATCCATCCCACACCAAATCCACCTCGGAGAGCT
CCACGCCATCCTCCGTCGTCAAGAGGACTTCTACCCATTCCTCAAGGACAACCGTGAGAAGATCGAGAAG
ATCCTCACCTTCCGTATCCCATACTACGTCGGACCACTCGCCCGTGGAAACTCCCGTTTCGCCTGGATGA
CCCGTAAGTCCGAGGAGACCATCACCCCATGGAACTTCGAGGAGGTCGTCGACAAGGGAGCCTCCGCCCA
ATCCTTCATCGAGCGTATGACCAACTTCGACAAGAACCTCCCAAACGAGAAGGTCCTCCCAAAGCACTCC
CTCCTCTACGAGTACTTCACCGTCTACAACGAGCTCACCAAGGTCAAGTACGTCACCGAGGGAATGCGTA
AGCCAGCCTTCCTCTCCGGAGAGCAAAAGAAGGCCATCGTCGACCTCCTCTTCAAGACCAACCGTAAGGT
CACCGTCAAGCAACTCAAGGAGGACTACTTCAAGAAGATCGAGTGCTTCGACTCCGTCGAGATCTCCGGA
GTCGAGGACCGTTTCAACGCCTCCCTCGGAACCTACCACGACCTCCTCAAGATCATCAAGGACAAGGACT
TCCTCGACAACGAGGAGAACGAGGACATCCTCGAGGACATCGTCCTCACCCTCACCCTCTTCGAGGACCG
TGAGATGATCGAGGAGCGTCTCAAGACCTACGCCCACCTCTTCGACGACAAGGTCATGAAGCAACTCAAG
CGTCGTCGTTACACCGGATGGGGACGTCTCTCCCGTAAGCTCATCAACGGAATCCGTGACAAGCAATCCG
GAAAGGTAAGTTTAAACAGTTCGGTACTAACTAACCATACATATTTAAATTTTCAGACCATCCTCGACTT
CCTCAAGTCCGACGGATTCGCCAACCGTAACTTCATGCAACTCATCCACGACGACTCCCTCACCTTCAAG
GAGGACATCCAAAAGGCCCAAGTCTCCGGACAAGGAGACTCCCTCCACGAGCACATCGCCAACCTCGCCG
GATCCCCAGCCATCAAGAAGGGAATCCTCCAAACCGTCAAGGTCGTCGACGAGCTCGTCAAGGTCATGGG
ACGTCACAAGCCAGAGAACATCGTCATCGAGATGGCCCGTGAGAACCAAACCACCCAAAAGGGACAAAAG
AACTCCCGTGAGCGTATGAAGCGTATCGAGGAGGGAATCAAGGAGCTCGGATCCCAAATCCTCAAGGAGC
ACCCAGTCGAGAACACCCAACTCCAAAACGAGAAGCTCTACCTCTACTACCTCCAAAACGGACGTGACAT
GTACGTCGACCAAGAGCTCGACATCAACCGTCTCTCCGACTACGACGTCGACCACATCGTCCCACAATCC
TTCCTCAAGGACGACTCCATCGACAACAAGGTCCTCACCCGTTCCGACAAGAACCGTGGAAAGTCCGACA
ACGTCCCATCCGAGGAGGTCGTCAAGAAGATGAAGAACTACTGGCGTCAACTCCTCAACGCCAAGCTCAT
CACCCAACGTAAGTTCGACAACCTCACCAAGGCCGAGCGTGGAGGACTCTCCGAGCTCGACAAGGCCGGA
TTCATCAAGCGTCAACTCGTCGAGACCCGTCAAATCACCAAGCACGTCGCCCAAATCCTCGACTCCCGTA
TGAACACCAAGTACGACGAGAACGACAAGCTCATCCGTGAGGTCAAGGTCATCACCCTCAAGTCCAAGCT
CGTCTCCGACTTCCGTAAGGACTTCCAATTCTACAAGGTCCGTGAGATCAACAACTACCACCACGCCCAC
GACGCCTACCTCAACGCCGTCGTCGGAACCGCCCTCATCAAGAAGTACCCAAAGCTCGAGTCCGAGTTCG
TCTACGGAGACTACAAGGTCTACGACGTCCGTAAGATGATCGCCAAGTCCGAGCAAGAGATCGGAAAGGT
AAGTTTAAACATGATTTTACTAACTAACTAATCTGATTTAAATTTTCAGGCCACCGCCAAGTACTTCTTC
TACTCCAACATCATGAACTTCTTCAAGACCGAGATCACCCTCGCCAACGGAGAGATCCGTAAGCGTCCAC
TCATCGAGACCAACGGAGAGACCGGAGAGATCGTCTGGGACAAGGGACGTGACTTCGCCACCGTCCGTAA
GGTCCTCTCCATGCCACAAGTCAACATCGTCAAGAAGACCGAGGTCCAAACCGGAGGATTCTCCAAGGAG
TCCATCCTCCCAAAGCGTAACTCCGACAAGCTCATCGCCCGTAAGAAGGACTGGGACCCAAAGAAGTACG
GAGGATTCGACTCCCCAACCGTCGCCTACTCCGTCCTCGTCGTCGCCAAGGTCGAGAAGGGAAAGTCCAA
GAAGCTCAAGTCCGTCAAGGAGCTCCTCGGAATCACCATCATGGAGCGTTCCTCCTTCGAGAAGAACCCA
ATCGACTTCCTCGAGGCCAAGGGATACAAGGAGGTCAAGAAGGACCTCATCATCAAGCTCCCAAAGTACT
CCCTCTTCGAGCTCGAGAACGGACGTAAGCGTATGCTCGCCTCCGCCGGAGAGCTCCAAAAGGGAAACGA
GCTCGCCCTCCCATCCAAGTACGTCAACTTCCTCTACCTCGCCTCCCACTACGAGAAGCTCAAGGGATCC
CCAGAGGACAACGAGCAAAAGCAACTCTTCGTCGAGCAACACAAGCACTACCTCGACGAGATCATCGAGC
AAATCTCCGAGTTCTCCAAGCGTGTCATCCTCGCCGACGCCAACCTCGACAAGGTCCTCTCCGCCTACAA
CAAGCACCGTGACAAGCCAATCCGTGAGCAAGCCGAGAACATCATCCACCTCTTCACCCTCACCAACCTC
GGAGCCCCAGCCGCCTTCAAGTACTTCGACACCACCATCGACCGTAAGCGTTACACCTCCACCAAGGAGG
TCCTCGACGCCACCCTCATTCACCAATCCATCACCGGACTCTACGAGACCCGTATCGACCTCTCCCAACT
CGGAGGAGACCTGCAGATGTCCAAGGGAGAGGAGCTCTTCACCGGAGTCGTCCCAATCCTCGTCGAGCTC
GACGGAGACGTCAACGGACACAAGTTCTCCGTCTCAGGAGAGGGAGAGGGAGACGCCACCTACGGAAAGC
TCACCCTCAAGTTCATCTGCACCACCGGAAAGCTCCCAGTCCCATGGCCAACCCTCGTCACCACCTTCAC
TTACGGAGTCCAATGCTTCTCCCGTTACCCAGACCACATGAAGCGTCACGACTTCTTCAAGTCCGCCATG
CCAGAGGGATACGTCCAAGAGCGTACCATCTTCTTCAAGGTAAGTTTAAACATTAATTAATACTAACTAA
CCCTGATTATTTAAATTTTCAGGACGACGGAAACTACAAGACCCGTGCCGAGGTCAAGTTCGAGGGAGAC
ACCCTCGTCAACCGTATCGAGCTCAAGGTAAGTTTAAACAGTTCGGTACTAACTAACCATACATATTTAA
ATTTTCAGGGAATCGACTTCAAGGAGGACGGAAACATCCTCGGACACAAGCTCGAATACAACTACAACTC
CCACAACGTCTACATCATGGCCGACAAGCAAAAGAACGGAATCAAGGTCAACTTCAAGGTAAGTTTAAAC
ATGATTTTACTAACTAACTAATCTGATTTAAATTTTCAGATCCGTCACAACATCGAGGACGGATCTGTCC
AACTCGCCGACCACTACCAACAAAACACCCCAATCGGAGACGGACCAGTCCTCCTCCCAGACAACCACTA
CCTCTCCACCCAATCCGCCCTCTCCAAGGACCCAAACGAGAAGCGTGACCACATGGTCCTCAAGGAGTTC
GTCACCGCTGCCGGAATCACCCACGGAATGGACGAGCTCTACAAGCTGCAGATGTCCCGTCGTCGTAAGG
CCAACCCAACCAAGCTCTCCGAGAACGCCAAGAAGCTCGCCAAGGAGGTCGAGAACTAGGAATTCATGCA
AGATCCTTTCAAGCATTCCCTTCTTCTCTATCACTCTTCTTTCTTTTTGTCAAAAAATTCTCTCGCTAAT
TTATTTGCTTTTTTAATGTTATTATTTTATGACTTTTTATAGTCACTGAAAAGTTTGCATCTGAGTGAAG
TGAATGCTATCAAAATGTGATTCTGTCTGATGTACTTTCACAATCTCTCTTCAATTCCATTTTGAAGTGC
TTTAAACCCGAAAGGTTGAGAAAAATGCGAGCGCTCAAATATTTGTATTGTGTTCGTTGAGTGACCCAAC
AAAAAGAGGAAACTTTATTGTGCCGCCAAGAAAAAAGTCTCATTGCCTAAGAGAAACATATGTGGTTGGA
AATCTTCCAGATCGTGGATCACTAGTATGTGGTTGGAAATCTTCCAGATCGTGGATCAGAGCTCCAGCTT
TTGTTCCCTTTAGTGAGGGTTAATTTCGAGCTTGGCGTAATCATGGTCATAGCTGTTTCCTGTGTGAAAT
TGTTATCCGCTCACAATTCCACACAACATACGAGCCGGAAGCATAAAGTGTAAAGCCTGGGGTGCCTAAT
GAGTGAGCTAACTCACATTAATTGCGTTGCGCTCACTGCCCGCTTTCCAGTCGGGAAACCTGTCGTGCCA
GCTGCATTAATGAATCGGCCAACGCGCGGGGAGAGGCGGTTTGCGTATTGGGCGCTCTTCCGCTTCCTCG
CTCACTGACTCGCTGCGCTCGGTCGTTCGGCTGCGGCGAGCGGTATCAGCTCACTCAAAGGCGGTAATAC
GGTTATCCACAGAATCAGGGGATAACGCAGGAAAGAACATGTGAGCAAAAGGCCAGCAAAAGGCCAGGAA
CCGTAAAAAGGCCGCGTTGCTGGCGTTTTTCCATAGGCTCCGCCCCCCTGACGAGCATCACAAAAATCGA
CGCTCAAGTCAGAGGTGGCGAAACCCGACAGGACTATAAAGATACCAGGCGTTTCCCCCTGGAAGCTCCC
TCGTGCGCTCTCCTGTTCCGACCCTGCCGCTTACCGGATACCTGTCCGCCTTTCTCCCTTCGGGAAGCGT
GGCGCTTTCTCATAGCTCACGCTGTAGGTATCTCAGTTCGGTGTAGGTCGTTCGCTCCAAGCTGGGCTGT
GTGCACGAACCCCCCGTTCAGCCCGACCGCTGCGCCTTATCCGGTAACTATCGTCTTGAGTCCAACCCGG
TAAGACACGACTTATCGCCACTGGCAGCAGCCACTGGTAACAGGATTAGCAGAGCGAGGTATGTAGGCGG
TGCTACAGAGTTCTTGAAGTGGTGGCCTAACTACGGCTACACTAGAAGGACAGTATTTGGTATCTGCGCT
CTGCTGAAGCCAGTTACCTTCGGAAAAAGAGTTGGTAGCTCTTGATCCGGCAAACAAACCACCGCTGGTA
GCGGTGGTTTTTTTGTTTGCAAGCAGCAGATTACGCGCAGAAAAAAAGGATCTCAAGAAGATCCTTTGAT
CTTTTCTACGGGGTCTGACGCTCAGTGGAACGAAAACTCACGTTAAGGGATTTTGGTCATGAGATTATCA
AAAAGGATCTTCACCTAGATCCTTTTAAATTAAAAATGAAGTTTTAAATCAATCTAAAGTATATATGAGT
AAACTTGGTCTGACAGTTACCAATGCTTAATCAGTGAGGCACCTATCTCAGCGATCTGTCTATTTCGTTC
ATCCATAGTTGCCTGACTCCCCGTCGTGTAGATAACTACGATACGGGAGGGCTTACCATCTGGCCCCAGT
GCTGCAATGATACCGCGAGACCCACGCTCACCGGCTCCAGATTTATCAGCAATAAACCAGCCAGCCGGAA
GGGCCGAGCGCAGAAGTGGTCCTGCAACTTTATCCGCCTCCATCCAGTCTATTAATTGTTGCCGGGAAGC
TAGAGTAAGTAGTTCGCCAGTTAATAGTTTGCGCAACGTTGTTGCCATTGCTACAGGCATCGTGGTGTCA
CGCTCGTCGTTTGGTATGGCTTCATTCAGCTCCGGTTCCCAACGATCAAGGCGAGTTACATGATCCCCCA
TGTTGTGCAAAAAAGCGGTTAGCTCCTTCGGTCCTCCGATCGTTGTCAGAAGTAAGTTGGCCGCAGTGTT
ATCACTCATGGTTATGGCAGCACTGCATAATTCTCTTACTGTCATGCCATCCGTAAGATGCTTTTCTGTG
ACTGGTGAGTACTCAACCAAGTCATTCTGAGAATAGTGTATGCGGCGACCGAGTTGCTCTTGCCCGGCGT
CAATACGGGATAATACCGCGCCACATAGCAGAACTTTAAAAGTGCTCATCATTGGAAAACGTTCTTCGGG
GCGAAAACTCTCAAGGATCTTACCGCTGTTGAGATCCAGTTCGATGTAACCCACTCGTGCACCCAACTGA
TCTTCAGCATCTTTTACTTTCACCAGCGTTTCTGGGTGAGCAAAAACAGGAAGGCAAAATGCCGCAAAAA
AGGGAATAAGGGCGACACGGAAATGTTGAATACTCATACTCTTCCTTTTTCAATATTATTGAAGCATTTA
TCAGGGTTATTGTCTCATGAGCGGATACATATTTGAATGTATTTAGAAAAATAAACAAATAGGGGTTCCG
CGCACATTTCCCCGAAAAGTGCCACCTAAATTGTAAGCGTTAATATTTTGTTAAAATTCGCGTTAAATTT
TTGTTAAATCAGCTCATTTTTTAACCAATAGGCCGAAATCGGCAAAATCCCTTATAAATCAAAAGAATAG
ACCGAGATAGGGT
[37 nt withheld, positions 8834-8870]
AAAGAACGTGGACTCCAACGTCAAAGG
[49 nt withheld, positions 8898-8946]
T
[91 nt withheld, positions 8948-9038]
G
[124 nt withheld, positions 9040-9163]
CCCATTCGCCATTCAGGCTGCGCAACTGTTGGGAAGGGCGATCGGTGCGGGCCTCTTCGCTATTACGCCA
GCTGGCGAAAGGGGGATGTGCT
Features (pLannotate 1.2.2; 18 found; start..end, strand, type, name):
     73..91      +  promoter       T7 promoter: promoter for bacteriophage T7 RNA polymerase
    100..127     -  misc_feature   MCS (fragment): pBluescript multiple cloning site
    127..726     +  promoter       eft-3 promoter: eft-3; promoter for the C. elegans elongation factor 1α gene (Mitrovich and Anderson, 2000)
    795..815     +  CDS            FLAG (fragment): FLAG® epitope tag, followed by an enterokinase cleavage site
    867..5120    +  CDS            Cas9: S. pyogenes Cas9, codon optimized for C. elegans with synthetic introns
   5127..5995    +  CDS            mEGFP: monomeric enhanced GFP, optimized with synthetic introns for expression in C. elegans
   6002..6076    +  CDS            EGL-13 NLS: nuclear localization signal from the C. elegans EGL-13 transcription factor (Lyssenko et al., 2007)
   6086..6409    +  terminator     tbb-2 terminator: tbb-2; transcription terminator for the C. elegans tubulin beta-2 gene
   6517..6535    -  promoter       T3 promoter: promoter for bacteriophage T3 RNA polymerase
   6580..6596    -  protein_bind   lac operator: The lac repressor binds to the lac operator to inhibit transcription in E. coli. This inhibition can be relieved by adding lactose or isopropyl-β-D-thiogalactopyranoside (IPTG). lac repressor encoded by lacI
   6604..6634    -  promoter       lac promoter: promoter for the E. coli lac operon
   6649..6670    -  protein_bind   CAP binding site: CAP binding activates transcription in the presence of cAMP. E. coli catabolite activator protein
   6683..6775    -  CDS            lacI (fragment): lac repressor; lacI; The lac repressor binds to the lac operator to inhibit transcription in E. coli. This inhibition can be relieved by adding lactose or isopropyl-β-D-thiogalactopyranoside (IPTG).
   6958..7546    -  rep_origin     ori: high-copy-number ColE1/pMB1/pBR322/pUC origin of replication
   7717..8577    -  CDS            AmpR: β-lactamase; bla; confers resistance to ampicillin, carbenicillin, and related antibiotics
   8578..8682    -  promoter       AmpR promoter: bla
   8735..9163    -  rep_origin     f1 ori (sequence partly withheld): f1 bacteriophage origin of replication; arrow indicates direction of (+) strand synthesis
   9168..70      -  CDS            lacZα (fragment) (across the origin): LacZα fragment of β-galactosidase; lacZ fragment
