[The description below was written by a language model from this plasmid's Addgene catalogue record and pLannotate feature annotations shown in this document.]
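Description:
pMB62 is a worm expression and CRISPR plasmid built on the pBluescript SK+ backbone, designed to produce a fluorescently tagged Cas9 nuclease in Caenorhabditis elegans. It is maintained in E. coli through a high-copy ColE1/pUC-type origin and selected with ampicillin via the β-lactamase gene. The backbone also retains an f1 phage origin, flanking T7 and T3 promoters, and remnants of the lac promoter/operator and lacZα region. The total size is 9,255 bp, and the annotated feature table covers the full depositor sequence.

The payload is a single expression cassette driven by the eef-1A.1 (formerly eft-3) promoter, the regulatory region of the C. elegans elongation factor 1α gene. It drives a Streptococcus pyogenes Cas9 coding sequence that is codon optimized for C. elegans and interrupted by synthetic introns. According to the catalogue entry, the N-terminus carries a 3xFLAG epitope and an SV40 nuclear localization signal; the automated annotation picks up only a FLAG fragment upstream of Cas9 and does not call the SV40 NLS. Cas9 is fused at its C-terminus to monomeric EGFP, likewise worm-optimized with synthetic introns, followed by the EGL-13 nuclear localization signal, and the transcript is terminated by the tbb-2 (β-tubulin) 3′ region. The two NLS elements direct the nuclease to the nucleus, while mEGFP and FLAG allow its expression and localization to be monitored or detected.

The plasmid supplies the Cas9 component for targeted mutagenesis in C. elegans; it encodes no guide RNA, which would have to come from another source. The depositor notes that a short linker introduced to create a unique SpeI site appears to have inserted multiple times, leaving a small repeat region that could not be sequenced across.
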