Addgene plasmid #47944: pMB62
Purpose: Expresses C. elegans optimized Cas9::mEGFP from the eef-1A.1 (eft-3) promoter
Depositing lab: Mike Boxem. Depositing organization: Utrecht University. Publication: CRISPR/Cas9-Targeted Mutagenesis in Caenorhabditis elegans. Waaijers S, Portegijs V, Kerver J, Lemmens BB, Tijsterman M, van den Heuvel S, Boxem M. Genetics. 2013 Aug 26. 10.1534/genetics.113.156299 PubMed 23979586.
Backbone
  Vector backbone: pBluescript SK+
  Backbone manufacturer: Stratagene
  Backbone size w/o insert (bp): 2958
  Total vector size (bp): 9255
  Vector type: Worm Expression, CRISPR
Growth in bacteria
  Bacterial resistance: Ampicillin, 100 μg/mL
  Growth temperature: 37°C
  Growth strain: BL21
  Growth instructions: Plasmid isolation from standard DH5alpha results in low yield. We isolate this plasmid from BL21 cells, which results in normal yields.
  Copy number: High Copy
Gene/Insert
  Gene/Insert name: Cas9
  Species: Synthetic
  Insert size (bp): 4254
  Promoter: eef-1A.1 (eft-3)
  Tag / fusion protein: mEGFP (C terminal on insert); 3xFLAG (N terminal on insert); SV40 NLS (N terminal on insert); egl-13 NLS (C terminal on insert)
  Cloning method: Unknown
  Sequencing primers: 5′ M13F; 3′ M13R
Terms and licenses: Academic/Nonprofit Terms; Industry Terms: Not Available to Industry
Depositor comments: To generate the unique SpeI site, a short, 37 bp, linker was inserted into an existing NdeI site. This linker seems to have been inserted 2 or more times, creating a short repeat region that we have been unable to sequence across. Sequencing with the M13 reverse primer will fail. Please note: eft-3 has officially been changed to eef-1A.1 Please see the eef-1A.1 WormBase entry for details: http://www.wormbase.org/species/c_elegans/gene/WBGene00001168#05-9g-3
How to cite: pMB62 was a gift from Mike Boxem (Addgene plasmid # 47944 ; http://n2t.net/addgene:47944 ; RRID:Addgene_47944)
