>Addgene plasmid #47944 | pMB62 | addgene partial sequence | sequence record 72402 | hSpCas9-R1 5'-CGCTCGTGCTTCTTATCCTC-3'
GGAGTCGTCGACCTTGGCCATCTCGTTGGAGAAGATCTCTTGGAGGTAGCAGATACGGTTCTTACGACGG
GTGTAACGACGACGGGCGGTACGCTTGAGACGGGTGGCCTCGGCGGTCTCTCCGGAGTCGAAGAGGAGGG
CTCCGATGAGGTTCTTCTTGATGGAGTGACGGTCGGTGTTTCCGAGGACCTTGAACTTCTTGGATGGGAC
CTTGTACTCGTCGGTGATGACGGCCCATCCGACGGAGTTGGTTCCGATGTCGAGTCCGATGGAGTACTTC
TTGTCGGCGGCTGGGACTCCGTGGATTCCGACCTTACGCTTCTTCTTTGGGGCCATCTTGTCGTCGTCGT
CCTTGTAGTCGATGTCGTGGTCCTTGTAGTCTCCGTCGTGGTCCTTGTAGTCCATTTTTTTCTAGATGAG
CAAAGTGTTTCCCAACTGAAAAAAAAACAATTTAATTTAAAAGTAAGAAGAGTGCGGACGGTAGAGAGAA
TAAAAGTCGAAAAAATTATCCTAGAAACTTCTAATATTTTTAAAAATTAAAAAAATATAAAAAGTGAGGT
CACAAATAAGACAGTTAGAACATTTGTTGAAAGCCTAAAATAAAAATTCGACTAAACAGTGAGAACAGGA
AAAACGCTGGGACTGAATGTTTGACCTCATTATAAATTCATAAAATTTAAATTTCCTAATCTGGATAAAA
ACAAAGATAAAAACAAAATAAACCAACAAAAAACCAACATGATTAGTCAGATGACCAGAAAACTCACGTT
AATTTCACAAGGCCCAAAAAAATCTCTCCCCCTCTCGTTGCTGCCTGCACATCT
