>Addgene plasmid #47944 | pMB62 | addgene partial sequence | sequence record 72415 | CeEgl-13_NLS-R 5'-gttctcggagagcttggttg-3'
GTAGAGCTCGTCCATTCCGTGGGTGATTCCGGCAGCGGTGACGAACTCCTTGAGGACCATGTGGTCACGC
TTCTCGTTTGGGTCCTTGGAGAGGGCGGATTGGGTGGAGAGGTAGTGGTTGTCTGGGAGGAGGACTGGTC
CGTCTCCGATTGGGGTGTTTTGTTGGTAGTGGTCGGCGAGTTGGACAGATCCGTCCTCGATGTTGTGACG
GATCTGAAAATTTAAATCAGATTAGTTAGTTAGTAAAATCATGTTTAAACTTACCTTGAAGTTGACCTTG
ATTCCGTTCTTTTGCTTGTCGGCCATGATGTAGACGTTGTGGGAGTTGTAGTTGTATTCGAGCTTGTGTC
CGAGGATGTTTCCGTCCTCCTTGAAGTCGATTCCCTGAAAATTTAAATATGTATGGTTAGTTAGTACCGA
ACTGTTTAAACTTACCTTGAGCTCGATACGGTTGACGAGGGTGTCTCCCTCGAACTTGACCTCGGCACGG
GTCTTGTAGTTTCCGTCGTCCTGAAAATTTAAATAATCAGGGTTAGTTAGTATTAATTAATGTTTAAACT
TACCTTGAAGAAGATGGTACGCTCTTGGACGTATCCCTCTGGCATGGCGGACTTGAAGAAGTCGTGACGC
TTCATGTGGTCTGGGTAACGGGAGAAGCATTGGACTCCGTAAGTGAAGGTGGTGACGAGGGTTGGCCA
