>Addgene plasmid #47944 | pMB62 | addgene partial sequence | sequence record 72417 | CeTbb-2_3'UTR-F
AAAAATTCTCTCGCTAATTTATTTGCTTTTTTAATGTTATTATTTTATGACTTTTTATAGTCACTGAAAA
GTTTGCATCTGAGTGAAGTGAATGCTATCAAAATGTGATTCTGTCTGATGTACTTTCACAATCTCTCTTC
AATTCCATTTTGAAGTGCTTTAAACCCGAAAGGTTGAGAAAAATGCGAGCGCTCAAATATTTGTATTGTG
TTCGTTGAGTGACCCAACAAAAAGAGGAAACTTTATTGTGCCGCCAAGAAAAAAGTCTCATTGCCTAAGA
GAAACATATGTGGTTGGAAATCTTCCAGATCGTGGATCAGAGCTCCAGCTTTTGTTCCCTTTAGTGAGGG
TTAATTTCGAGCTTGGCGTAATCATGGTCATAGCTGTTTCCTGTGTGAAATTGTTATCCGCTCACAATTC
CACACAACATACGAGCCGGAAGCATAAAGTGTAAAGCCTGGGGTGCCTAATGAGTGAGCTAACTCACATT
AATTGCGTTGCGCTCACTGCCCGCTTTCCAGTCGGGAAACCTGTCGTGCCAGCTGCATTAATGAATCGGC
CAACGCGCGGGGAGAGGCGGTTTGCGTATTGGGCGCTCTTCCGCTTCCTCGCTCACTGACTCGCTGCGCT
CGGTCGTTCGGCTGCGGCGAGCGGTATCAGCTCACTCAAAGGCGGTAATACGGTTATCCACAGAATCAGG
GGATAACGCA
