>Addgene plasmid #47944 | pMB62 | addgene partial sequence | sequence record 75198 | EXFP-R 5'-GTCTTGTAGTTGCCGTCGTC-3'
TGGTACGCTCTTGGACGTATCCCTCTGGCATGGCGGACTTGAAGAAGTCGTGACGCTTCATGTGGTCTGG
GTAACGGGAGAAGCATTGGACTCCGTAAGTGAAGGTGGTGACGAGGGTTGGCCATGGGACTGGGAGCTTT
CCGGTGGTGCAGATGAACTTGAGGGTGAGCTTTCCGTAGGTGGCGTCTCCCTCTCCCTCTCCTGAGACGG
AGAACTTGTGTCCGTTGACGTCTCCGTCGAGCTCGACGAGGATTGGGACGACTCCGGTGAAGAGCTCCTC
TCCCTTGGACATCTGCAGGTCTCCTCCGAGTTGGGAGAGGTCGATACGGGTCTCGTAGAGTCCGGTGATG
GATTGGTGAATGAGGGTGGCGTCGAGGACCTCCTTGGTGGAGGTGTAACGCTTACGGTCGATGGTGGTGT
CGAAGTACTTGAAGGCGGCTGGGGCTCCGAGGTTGGTGAGG
